Addgene plasmid #215318: CCND2 targeting gRNA
Purpose: Expresses gRNA targeting CCND2 and pSpCas9(BB)-2A-GFP in mammalian cells from the px458 vector.
Depositing lab: Michele Pagano. Publication: CDK-independent role of D-type cyclins in regulating DNA mismatch repair. Rona G, Miwatani-Minter B, Zhang Q, Goldberg HV, Kerzhnerman MA, Howard JB, Simoneschi D, Lane E, Hobbs JW, Sassani E, Wang AA, Keegan S, Laverty DJ, Piett CG, Pongor LS, Xu ML, Andrade J, Thomas A, Sicinski P, Askenazi M, Ueberheide B, Fenyo D, Nagel ZD, Pagano M. Mol Cell. 2024 Feb 29:S1097-2765(24)00129-1. doi: 10.1016/j.molcel.2024.02.010. PubMed 38458201.
Backbone
  Vector backbone: px458 (Plasmid #48138)
  Modifications to backbone: Targeting CCND2.
  Vector type: Mammalian Expression, CRISPR
  Selectable markers: GFP
Growth in bacteria
  Bacterial resistance: Ampicillin, 100 μg/mL
  Growth temperature: 37°C
  Growth strain: NEB Stable
  Copy number: Unknown
Gene/Insert
  Gene/Insert name: hSpCas9 (alt names: SpCas9-2A-GFP; Cas9)
  gRNA/shRNA sequence: CGGAAGGTAGCGCTCCTCGA
  Species: Synthetic
  Promoter: Cbh
  Tag / fusion protein: 3XFLAG (N terminal on insert); GFP (C terminal on insert)
  Cloning method: Unknown
  Sequencing primers: 5′ hU6-F
Terms and licenses: Academic/Nonprofit Terms; Industry Terms: Not Available to Industry
How to cite: CCND2 targeting gRNA was a gift from Michele Pagano (Addgene plasmid # 215318 ; http://n2t.net/addgene:215318 ; RRID:Addgene_215318)
