[The description below was written by a language model from this plasmid's Addgene catalogue record and pLannotate feature annotations shown in this document.]
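Description:
CCND2 targeting gRNA is an all-in-one CRISPR/Cas9 plasmid for mammalian expression, built on the px458 backbone, also known as pSpCas9(BB)-2A-GFP. A guide sequence directed against CCND2, the gene for cyclin D2, has been cloned into it. The sequenced record is 9,291 nt. In bacteria the plasmid is maintained through a high-copy ColE1/pUC-type origin and selected with ampicillin via the β-lactamase gene. An f1 phage origin is also present, along with small pBR322-derived remnants (bom and rop fragments). There is no mammalian drug-resistance marker, so transfected cells are identified or sorted by GFP fluorescence instead.

The plasmid carries two expression units. A human U6 RNA polymerase III promoter drives the single guide RNA, with the CCND2 spacer lying in the short gap between the promoter and the annotated S. pyogenes gRNA scaffold. A partial second scaffold fragment is annotated just downstream. The second unit uses the Cbh promoter, annotated as a CMV enhancer, chicken β-actin promoter and hybrid CBA/MVM intron, to express human codon-optimised SpCas9. The annotation tool splits Cas9 into contiguous N- and C-terminal segments. According to the catalogue, Cas9 carries an N-terminal 3xFLAG tag, which is not annotated in the feature table. A nucleoplasmin nuclear localisation signal follows Cas9, and EGFP is linked through a 2A peptide, so Cas9 and the reporter are translated from one transcript as separate proteins. A bGH polyadenylation signal ends the cassette. A single AAV2 ITR sits downstream as a backbone remnant and is not sufficient for AAV packaging.

The construct is intended for transient transfection to cut the CCND2 locus. The associated study concerns the role of D-type cyclins in DNA mismatch repair.
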