Features (pLannotate 1.2.2; 19 found; start..end, strand, type, name):
      1..241     +  promoter       U6 promoter: RNA polymerase III promoter for human U6 snRNA
    271..346     +  misc_RNA       gRNA scaffold: guide RNA scaffold for the Streptococcus pyogenes CRISPR/Cas9 system
    353..396     +  misc_RNA       gRNA scaffold (fragment): guide RNA scaffold for the Streptococcus pyogenes CRISPR/Cas9 system
    443..728     +  enhancer       CMV enhancer: human cytomegalovirus immediate early enhancer; contains an 18-bp deletion relative to the standard CMV enhancer
    730..1007    +  promoter       chicken β-actin promoter: No description available
   1008..1235    +  intron         hybrid intron: hybrid between chicken β-actin (CBA) and minute virus of mice (MMV) introns (Gray et al., 2011)
   1373..2974    +  CDS            Cas9(N): N-terminal portion of Streptococcus pyogenes Cas9 (Zetsche et al., 2015)
   2975..5473    +  CDS            Cas9(C): C-terminal portion of Streptococcus pyogenes Cas9 (Zetsche et al., 2015)
   5474..5521    +  CDS            nucleoplasmin NLS: bipartite nuclear localization signal from nucleoplasmin
   5591..6304    +  CDS            EGFP: EGFP is a basic (constitutively fluorescent) green fluorescent protein published in 1996, derived from Aequorea victoria. It is reported to be a rapidly-maturing weak dimer with moderate acid sensitivity.
   6338..6449    +  polyA_signal   bGH poly(A) signal: bovine growth hormone polyadenylation signal
   6554..6694    +  repeat_region  AAV2 ITR: inverted terminal repeat of adeno-associated virus serotype 2 inverted
   6699..6750    -  misc_feature   bom (fragment): basis of mobility region from pBR322
   6769..7224    +  rep_origin     f1 ori (sequence partly withheld): f1 bacteriophage origin of replication; arrow indicates direction of (+) strand synthesis
   7225..7274    -  misc_feature   bom (fragment): basis of mobility region from pBR322
   7376..7411    -  CDS            rop (fragment): Rop protein, which maintains plasmids at low copy number; rop
   7506..7610    +  promoter       AmpR promoter: bla
   7611..8471    +  CDS            AmpR: β-lactamase; bla; confers resistance to ampicillin, carbenicillin, and related antibiotics
   8642..9230    +  rep_origin     ori: high-copy-number ColE1/pMB1/pBR322/pUC origin of replication
>Addgene plasmid #215318 | CCND2 targeting gRNA | addgene full sequence | sequence record 429221 | Addgene NGS Result
GAGGGCCTATTTCCCATGATTCCTTCATATTTGCATATACGATACAAGGCTGTTAGAGAGATAATTGGAA
TTAATTTGACTGTAAACACAAAGATATTAGTACAAAATACGTGACGTAGAAAGTAATAATTTCTTGGGTA
GTTTGCAGTTTTAAAATTATGTTTTAAAATGGACTATCATATGCTTACCGTAACTTGAAAGTATTTCGAT
TTCTTGGCTTTATATATCTTGTGGAAAGGACGAAACACCGCGGAAGGTAGCGCTCCTCGAGTTTTAGAGC
TAGAAATAGCAAGTTAAAATAAGGCTAGTCCGTTATCAACTTGAAAAAGTGGCACCGAGTCGGTGCTTTT
TTGTTTTAGAGCTAGAAATAGCAAGTTAAAATAAGGCTAGTCCGTTTTTAGCGCGTGCGCCAATTCTGCA
GACAAATGGCTCTAGAGGTACCCGTTACATAACTTACGGTAAATGGCCCGCCTGGCTGACCGCCCAACGA
CCCCCGCCCATTGACGTCAATAGTAACGCCAATAGGGACTTTCCATTGACGTCAATGGGTGGAGTATTTA
CGGTAAACTGCCCACTTGGCAGTACATCAAGTGTATCATATGCCAAGTACGCCCCCTATTGACGTCAATG
ACGGTAAATGGCCCGCCTGGCATTGTGCCCAGTACATGACCTTATGGGACTTTCCTACTTGGCAGTACAT
CTACGTATTAGTCATCGCTATTACCATGGTCGAGGTGAGCCCCACGTTCTGCTTCACTCTCCCCATCTCC
CCCCCCTCCCCACCCCCAATTTTGTATTTATTTATTTTTTAATTATTTTGTGCAGCGATGGGGGCGGGGG
GGGGGGGGGGGCGCGCGCCAGGCGGGGCGGGGCGGGGCGAGGGGCGGGGCGGGGCGAGGCGGAGAGGTGC
GGCGGCAGCCAATCAGAGCGGCGCGCTCCGAAAGTTTCCTTTTATGGCGAGGCGGCGGCGGCGGCGGCCC
TATAAAAAGCGAAGCGCGCGGCGGGCGGGAGTCGCTGCGCGCTGCCTTCGCCCCGTGCCCCGCTCCGCCG
CCGCCTCGCGCCGCCCGCCCCGGCTCTGACTGACCGCGTTACTCCCACAGGTGAGCGGGCGGGACGGCCC
TTCTCCTCCGGGCTGTAATTAGCTGAGCAAGAGGTAAGGGTTTAAGGGATGGTTGGTTGGTGGGGTATTA
ATGTTTAATTACCTGGAGCACCTGCCTGAAATCACTTTTTTTCAGGTTGGACCGGTGCCACCATGGACTA
TAAGGACCACGACGGAGACTACAAGGATCATGATATTGATTACAAAGACGATGACGATAAGATGGCCCCA
AAGAAGAAGCGGAAGGTCGGTATCCACGGAGTCCCAGCAGCCGACAAGAAGTACAGCATCGGCCTGGACA
TCGGCACCAACTCTGTGGGCTGGGCCGTGATCACCGACGAGTACAAGGTGCCCAGCAAGAAATTCAAGGT
GCTGGGCAACACCGACCGGCACAGCATCAAGAAGAACCTGATCGGAGCCCTGCTGTTCGACAGCGGCGAA
ACAGCCGAGGCCACCCGGCTGAAGAGAACCGCCAGAAGAAGATACACCAGACGGAAGAACCGGATCTGCT
ATCTGCAAGAGATCTTCAGCAACGAGATGGCCAAGGTGGACGACAGCTTCTTCCACAGACTGGAAGAGTC
CTTCCTGGTGGAAGAGGATAAGAAGCACGAGCGGCACCCCATCTTCGGCAACATCGTGGACGAGGTGGCC
TACCACGAGAAGTACCCCACCATCTACCACCTGAGAAAGAAACTGGTGGACAGCACCGACAAGGCCGACC
TGCGGCTGATCTATCTGGCCCTGGCCCACATGATCAAGTTCCGGGGCCACTTCCTGATCGAGGGCGACCT
GAACCCCGACAACAGCGACGTGGACAAGCTGTTCATCCAGCTGGTGCAGACCTACAACCAGCTGTTCGAG
GAAAACCCCATCAACGCCAGCGGCGTGGACGCCAAGGCCATCCTGTCTGCCAGACTGAGCAAGAGCAGAC
GGCTGGAAAATCTGATCGCCCAGCTGCCCGGCGAGAAGAAGAATGGCCTGTTCGGAAACCTGATTGCCCT
GAGCCTGGGCCTGACCCCCAACTTCAAGAGCAACTTCGACCTGGCCGAGGATGCCAAACTGCAGCTGAGC
AAGGACACCTACGACGACGACCTGGACAACCTGCTGGCCCAGATCGGCGACCAGTACGCCGACCTGTTTC
TGGCCGCCAAGAACCTGTCCGACGCCATCCTGCTGAGCGACATCCTGAGAGTGAACACCGAGATCACCAA
GGCCCCCCTGAGCGCCTCTATGATCAAGAGATACGACGAGCACCACCAGGACCTGACCCTGCTGAAAGCT
CTCGTGCGGCAGCAGCTGCCTGAGAAGTACAAAGAGATTTTCTTCGACCAGAGCAAGAACGGCTACGCCG
GCTACATTGACGGCGGAGCCAGCCAGGAAGAGTTCTACAAGTTCATCAAGCCCATCCTGGAAAAGATGGA
CGGCACCGAGGAACTGCTCGTGAAGCTGAACAGAGAGGACCTGCTGCGGAAGCAGCGGACCTTCGACAAC
GGCAGCATCCCCCACCAGATCCACCTGGGAGAGCTGCACGCCATTCTGCGGCGGCAGGAAGATTTTTACC
CATTCCTGAAGGACAACCGGGAAAAGATCGAGAAGATCCTGACCTTCCGCATCCCCTACTACGTGGGCCC
TCTGGCCAGGGGAAACAGCAGATTCGCCTGGATGACCAGAAAGAGCGAGGAAACCATCACCCCCTGGAAC
TTCGAGGAAGTGGTGGACAAGGGCGCTTCCGCCCAGAGCTTCATCGAGCGGATGACCAACTTCGATAAGA
ACCTGCCCAACGAGAAGGTGCTGCCCAAGCACAGCCTGCTGTACGAGTACTTCACCGTGTATAACGAGCT
GACCAAAGTGAAATACGTGACCGAGGGAATGAGAAAGCCCGCCTTCCTGAGCGGCGAGCAGAAAAAGGCC
ATCGTGGACCTGCTGTTCAAGACCAACCGGAAAGTGACCGTGAAGCAGCTGAAAGAGGACTACTTCAAGA
AAATCGAGTGCTTCGACTCCGTGGAAATCTCCGGCGTGGAAGATCGGTTCAACGCCTCCCTGGGCACATA
CCACGATCTGCTGAAAATTATCAAGGACAAGGACTTCCTGGACAATGAGGAAAACGAGGACATTCTGGAA
GATATCGTGCTGACCCTGACACTGTTTGAGGACAGAGAGATGATCGAGGAACGGCTGAAAACCTATGCCC
ACCTGTTCGACGACAAAGTGATGAAGCAGCTGAAGCGGCGGAGATACACCGGCTGGGGCAGGCTGAGCCG
GAAGCTGATCAACGGCATCCGGGACAAGCAGTCCGGCAAGACAATCCTGGATTTCCTGAAGTCCGACGGC
TTCGCCAACAGAAACTTCATGCAGCTGATCCACGACGACAGCCTGACCTTTAAAGAGGACATCCAGAAAG
CCCAGGTGTCCGGCCAGGGCGATAGCCTGCACGAGCACATTGCCAATCTGGCCGGCAGCCCCGCCATTAA
GAAGGGCATCCTGCAGACAGTGAAGGTGGTGGACGAGCTCGTGAAAGTGATGGGCCGGCACAAGCCCGAG
AACATCGTGATCGAAATGGCCAGAGAGAACCAGACCACCCAGAAGGGACAGAAGAACAGCCGCGAGAGAA
TGAAGCGGATCGAAGAGGGCATCAAAGAGCTGGGCAGCCAGATCCTGAAAGAACACCCCGTGGAAAACAC
CCAGCTGCAGAACGAGAAGCTGTACCTGTACTACCTGCAGAATGGGCGGGATATGTACGTGGACCAGGAA
CTGGACATCAACCGGCTGTCCGACTACGATGTGGACCATATCGTGCCTCAGAGCTTTCTGAAGGACGACT
CCATCGACAACAAGGTGCTGACCAGAAGCGACAAGAACCGGGGCAAGAGCGACAACGTGCCCTCCGAAGA
GGTCGTGAAGAAGATGAAGAACTACTGGCGGCAGCTGCTGAACGCCAAGCTGATTACCCAGAGAAAGTTC
GACAATCTGACCAAGGCCGAGAGAGGCGGCCTGAGCGAACTGGATAAGGCCGGCTTCATCAAGAGACAGC
TGGTGGAAACCCGGCAGATCACAAAGCACGTGGCACAGATCCTGGACTCCCGGATGAACACTAAGTACGA
CGAGAATGACAAGCTGATCCGGGAAGTGAAAGTGATCACCCTGAAGTCCAAGCTGGTGTCCGATTTCCGG
AAGGATTTCCAGTTTTACAAAGTGCGCGAGATCAACAACTACCACCACGCCCACGACGCCTACCTGAACG
CCGTCGTGGGAACCGCCCTGATCAAAAAGTACCCTAAGCTGGAAAGCGAGTTCGTGTACGGCGACTACAA
GGTGTACGACGTGCGGAAGATGATCGCCAAGAGCGAGCAGGAAATCGGCAAGGCTACCGCCAAGTACTTC
TTCTACAGCAACATCATGAACTTTTTCAAGACCGAGATTACCCTGGCCAACGGCGAGATCCGGAAGCGGC
CTCTGATCGAGACAAACGGCGAAACCGGGGAGATCGTGTGGGATAAGGGCCGGGATTTTGCCACCGTGCG
GAAAGTGCTGAGCATGCCCCAAGTGAATATCGTGAAAAAGACCGAGGTGCAGACAGGCGGCTTCAGCAAA
GAGTCTATCCTGCCCAAGAGGAACAGCGATAAGCTGATCGCCAGAAAGAAGGACTGGGACCCTAAGAAGT
ACGGCGGCTTCGACAGCCCCACCGTGGCCTATTCTGTGCTGGTGGTGGCCAAAGTGGAAAAGGGCAAGTC
CAAGAAACTGAAGAGTGTGAAAGAGCTGCTGGGGATCACCATCATGGAAAGAAGCAGCTTCGAGAAGAAT
CCCATCGACTTTCTGGAAGCCAAGGGCTACAAAGAAGTGAAAAAGGACCTGATCATCAAGCTGCCTAAGT
ACTCCCTGTTCGAGCTGGAAAACGGCCGGAAGAGAATGCTGGCCTCTGCCGGCGAACTGCAGAAGGGAAA
CGAACTGGCCCTGCCCTCCAAATATGTGAACTTCCTGTACCTGGCCAGCCACTATGAGAAGCTGAAGGGC
TCCCCCGAGGATAATGAGCAGAAACAGCTGTTTGTGGAACAGCACAAGCACTACCTGGACGAGATCATCG
AGCAGATCAGCGAGTTCTCCAAGAGAGTGATCCTGGCCGACGCTAATCTGGACAAAGTGCTGTCCGCCTA
CAACAAGCACCGGGATAAGCCCATCAGAGAGCAGGCCGAGAATATCATCCACCTGTTTACCCTGACCAAT
CTGGGAGCCCCTGCCGCCTTCAAGTACTTTGACACCACCATCGACCGGAAGAGGTACACCAGCACCAAAG
AGGTGCTGGACGCCACCCTGATCCACCAGAGCATCACCGGCCTGTACGAGACACGGATCGACCTGTCTCA
GCTGGGAGGCGACAAAAGGCCGGCGGCCACGAAAAAGGCCGGCCAGGCAAAAAAGAAAAAGGAATTCGGC
AGTGGAGAGGGCAGAGGAAGTCTGCTAACATGCGGTGACGTCGAGGAGAATCCTGGCCCAGTGAGCAAGG
GCGAGGAGCTGTTCACCGGGGTGGTGCCCATCCTGGTCGAGCTGGACGGCGACGTAAACGGCCACAAGTT
CAGCGTGTCCGGCGAGGGCGAGGGCGATGCCACCTACGGCAAGCTGACCCTGAAGTTCATCTGCACCACC
GGCAAGCTGCCCGTGCCCTGGCCCACCCTCGTGACCACCCTGACCTACGGCGTGCAGTGCTTCAGCCGCT
ACCCCGACCACATGAAGCAGCACGACTTCTTCAAGTCCGCCATGCCCGAAGGCTACGTCCAGGAGCGCAC
CATCTTCTTCAAGGACGACGGCAACTACAAGACCCGCGCCGAGGTGAAGTTCGAGGGCGACACCCTGGTG
AACCGCATCGAGCTGAAGGGCATCGACTTCAAGGAGGACGGCAACATCCTGGGGCACAAGCTGGAGTACA
ACTACAACAGCCACAACGTCTATATCATGGCCGACAAGCAGAAGAACGGCATCAAGGTGAACTTCAAGAT
CCGCCACAACATCGAGGACGGCAGCGTGCAGCTCGCCGACCACTACCAGCAGAACACCCCCATCGGCGAC
GGCCCCGTGCTGCTGCCCGACAACCACTACCTGAGCACCCAGTCCGCCCTGAGCAAAGACCCCAACGAGA
AGCGCGATCACATGGTCCTGCTGGAGTTCGTGACCGCCGCCGGGATCACTCTCGGCATGGACGAGCTGTA
CAAGGAATTCTAACTAGAGCTCGCTGATCAGCCTCGACTGTGCCTTCTAGTTGCCAGCCATCTGTTGTTT
GCCCCTCCCCCGTGCCTTCCTTGACCCTGGAAGGTGCCACTCCCACTGTCCTTTCCTAATAAAATGAGGA
AATTGCATCGCATTGTCTGAGTAGGTGTCATTCTATTCTGGGGGGTGGGGTGGGGCAGGACAGCAAGGGG
GAGGATTGGGAAGAGAATAGCAGGCATGCTGGGGAGCGGCCGCAGGAACCCCTAGTGATGGAGTTGGCCA
CTCCCTCTCTGCGCGCTCGCTCGCTCACTGAGGCCGGGCGACCAAAGGTCGCCCGACGCCCGGGCTTTGC
CCGGGCGGCCTCAGTGAGCGAGCGAGCGCGCAGCTGCCTGCAGGGGCGCCTGATGCGGTATTTTCTCCTT
ACGCATCTGTGCGGTATTTCACACCGCATA
[95 nt withheld, positions 6751-6845]
T
[46 nt withheld, positions 6847-6892]
C
[141 nt withheld, positions 6894-7034]
CCTTTGACGTTGGAGTCCACGTTCTTT
[37 nt withheld, positions 7062-7098]
ACTCTATCTCGGGCTATTCTTTTGATTTATAAGGGATTTTGCCGATTTCGGTCTATTGGTTAAAAAATGA
GCTGATTTAACAAAAATTTAACGCGAATTTTAACAAAATATTAACGTTTACAATTTTATGGTGCACTCTC
AGTACAATCTGCTCTGATGCCGCATAGTTAAGCCAGCCCCGACACCCGCCAACACCCGCTGACGCGCCCT
GACGGGCTTGTCTGCTCCCGGCATCCGCTTACAGACAAGCTGTGACCGTCTCCGGGAGCTGCATGTGTCA
GAGGTTTTCACCGTCATCACCGAAACGCGCGAGACGAAAGGGCCTCGTGATACGCCTATTTTTATAGGTT
AATGTCATGATAATAATGGTTTCTTAGACGTCAGGTGGCACTTTTCGGGGAAATGTGCGCGGAACCCCTA
TTTGTTTATTTTTCTAAATACATTCAAATATGTATCCGCTCATGAGACAATAACCCTGATAAATGCTTCA
ATAATATTGAAAAAGGAAGAGTATGAGTATTCAACATTTCCGTGTCGCCCTTATTCCCTTTTTTGCGGCA
TTTTGCCTTCCTGTTTTTGCTCACCCAGAAACGCTGGTGAAAGTAAAAGATGCTGAAGATCAGTTGGGTG
CACGAGTGGGTTACATCGAACTGGATCTCAACAGCGGTAAGATCCTTGAGAGTTTTCGCCCCGAAGAACG
TTTTCCAATGATGAGCACTTTTAAAGTTCTGCTATGTGGCGCGGTATTATCCCGTATTGACGCCGGGCAA
GAGCAACTCGGTCGCCGCATACACTATTCTCAGAATGACTTGGTTGAGTACTCACCAGTCACAGAAAAGC
ATCTTACGGATGGCATGACAGTAAGAGAATTATGCAGTGCTGCCATAACCATGAGTGATAACACTGCGGC
CAACTTACTTCTGACAACGATCGGAGGACCGAAGGAGCTAACCGCTTTTTTGCACAACATGGGGGATCAT
GTAACTCGCCTTGATCGTTGGGAACCGGAGCTGAATGAAGCCATACCAAACGACGAGCGTGACACCACGA
TGCCTGTAGCAATGGCAACAACGTTGCGCAAACTATTAACTGGCGAACTACTTACTCTAGCTTCCCGGCA
ACAATTAATAGACTGGATGGAGGCGGATAAAGTTGCAGGACCACTTCTGCGCTCGGCCCTTCCGGCTGGC
TGGTTTATTGCTGATAAATCTGGAGCCGGTGAGCGTGGAAGCCGCGGTATCATTGCAGCACTGGGGCCAG
ATGGTAAGCCCTCCCGTATCGTAGTTATCTACACGACGGGGAGTCAGGCAACTATGGATGAACGAAATAG
ACAGATCGCTGAGATAGGTGCCTCACTGATTAAGCATTGGTAACTGTCAGACCAAGTTTACTCATATATA
CTTTAGATTGATTTAAAACTTCATTTTTAATTTAAAAGGATCTAGGTGAAGATCCTTTTTGATAATCTCA
TGACCAAAATCCCTTAACGTGAGTTTTCGTTCCACTGAGCGTCAGACCCCGTAGAAAAGATCAAAGGATC
TTCTTGAGATCCTTTTTTTCTGCGCGTAATCTGCTGCTTGCAAACAAAAAAACCACCGCTACCAGCGGTG
GTTTGTTTGCCGGATCAAGAGCTACCAACTCTTTTTCCGAAGGTAACTGGCTTCAGCAGAGCGCAGATAC
CAAATACTGTTCTTCTAGTGTAGCCGTAGTTAGGCCACCACTTCAAGAACTCTGTAGCACCGCCTACATA
CCTCGCTCTGCTAATCCTGTTACCAGTGGCTGCTGCCAGTGGCGATAAGTCGTGTCTTACCGGGTTGGAC
TCAAGACGATAGTTACCGGATAAGGCGCAGCGGTCGGGCTGAACGGGGGGTTCGTGCACACAGCCCAGCT
TGGAGCGAACGACCTACACCGAACTGAGATACCTACAGCGTGAGCTATGAGAAAGCGCCACGCTTCCCGA
AGGGAGAAAGGCGGACAGGTATCCGGTAAGCGGCAGGGTCGGAACAGGAGAGCGCACGAGGGAGCTTCCA
GGGGGAAACGCCTGGTATCTTTATAGTCCTGTCGGGTTTCGCCACCTCTGACTTGAGCGTCGATTTTTGT
GATGCTCGTCAGGGGGGCGGAGCCTATGGAAAAACGCCAGCAACGCGGCCTTTTTACGGTTCCTGGCCTT
TTGCTGGCCTTTTGCTCACATGT
